Addgene plasmid #145265: pHR-HOXA13-IDR-mCherry-CRY2-NLS
Purpose: Mammalian Expression of Nuclear Opto HOXA13 IDR with SV40 NLS
Depositing lab: Denes Hnisz. Depositing organization: Max Planck Institute for Molecular Genetics. Publication: Unblending of Transcriptional Condensates in Human Repeat Expansion Disease. Basu S, Mackowiak SD, Niskanen H, Knezevic D, Asimi V, Grosswendt S, Geertsema H, Ali S, Jerkovic I, Ewers H, Mundlos S, Meissner A, Ibrahim DM, Hnisz D. Cell. 2020 May 28;181(5):1062-1079.e30. doi: 10.1016/j.cell.2020.04.018. Epub 2020 May 7. PubMed 32386547.
Backbone
  Vector backbone: pHR
  Vector type: Mammalian Expression
Growth in bacteria
  Bacterial resistance: Ampicillin, 100 μg/mL
  Growth temperature: 37°C
  Growth strain: NEB Stable
  Copy number: High Copy
Gene/Insert
  Gene/Insert name: HOXA13wt-IDR
  Species: H. sapiens (human)
  Entrez Gene: HOXA13 (a.k.a. HOX1, HOX1J)
  Cloning method: Restriction Enzyme; 5′ cloning site Unknown (unknown if destroyed)
Terms and licenses: Academic/Nonprofit Terms; Industry Terms: Not Available to Industry
How to cite: pHR-HOXA13-IDR-mCherry-CRY2-NLS was a gift from Denes Hnisz (Addgene plasmid # 145265 ; http://n2t.net/addgene:145265 ; RRID:Addgene_145265)
