[The description below was written by a language model from this plasmid's Addgene catalogue record and pLannotate feature annotations shown in this document.]
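Description:
pHR-HOXA13-IDR-mCherry-CRY2-NLS is a 12.3 kb mammalian expression plasmid built on the pHR backbone. The catalogue lists it only as a mammalian expression vector, but the feature table shows it is an HIV-1-derived lentiviral transfer vector. It carries a truncated 5' LTR, the Ψ packaging signal with a gag fragment, the Rev response element, the cPPT/CTS and a self-inactivating ΔU3 3' LTR. These elements would allow the expression cassette to be packaged into viral particles and integrated when helper functions are supplied in trans, and the plasmid can also be transfected directly. In E. coli it is maintained by a high-copy ColE1/pUC-type origin and selected with ampicillin through the β-lactamase gene. The backbone also holds remnants of older vectors, including an SV40 promoter upstream of gpt fragments, SV40 small t intron and poly(A) sequences, and fragments of TcR, rop and lacI. The record gives no indication that any of these remnants is functional.

The payload is a single fusion open reading frame driven by the spleen focus-forming virus (SFFV) LTR promoter and followed by a WPRE, which enhances transcript stability and expression. The fusion begins with a fragment of wild-type human HOXA13 corresponding to its intrinsically disordered region (IDR). This is followed by the red fluorescent protein mCherry, the photolyase homology region of Arabidopsis cryptochrome 2 (CRY2PHR) and a C-terminal SV40 large T nuclear localization signal. CRY2PHR self-associates under blue light, so fusing it to an IDR produces an "opto" construct in which illumination seeds clustering. The IDR then determines whether droplets or condensates form, mCherry allows them to be followed by live imaging, and the NLS confines the protein to the nucleus. The associated publication concerns transcriptional condensates in human repeat expansion disease, which suggests the construct is used to measure the light-induced condensation behaviour of the wild-type HOXA13 IDR in mammalian cell nuclei.
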