Features (pLannotate 1.2.2; 42 found; start..end, strand, type, name):
      1..408     +  promoter       SFFV promoter: spleen focus-forming virus long terminal repeat (LTR) promoter
    462..1079    +  CDS            HOXA13 (fragment): HXA13_HUMAN - Also known as HOX1J. Experimental evidence at protein level: Swiss-Prot protein existence level 1. Sequence-specific transcription factor which is part of a developmental regulatory system that provides cells with specific positional identities on the anterior-posterior axis. From Homo sapiens (Human).
   1095..1802    +  CDS            mCherry: mCherry is a basic (constitutively fluorescent) red fluorescent protein published in 2004, derived from Discosoma sp.. It is reported to be a very rapidly-maturing monomer with low acid sensitivity.
   1815..3308    +  CDS            CRY2PHR: N-terminal photolyase homology region of Arabidopsis thaliana cryptochrome 2 binds to CIB1 upon exposure to blue light (Kennedy et al., 2010)
   3405..3425    +  CDS            SV40 NLS: nuclear localization signal of SV40 (simian virus 40) large T antigen
   3441..3471    +  misc_feature   MCS (fragment): pUC18/19 multiple cloning site
   3472..3490    +  misc_feature   MCS (fragment): pBluescript multiple cloning site
   3490..4078    +  misc_feature   WPRE: woodchuck hepatitis virus posttranscriptional regulatory element
   4079..4101    +  misc_feature   MCS (fragment): pBluescript multiple cloning site
   4118..4186    +  CDS            nef (fragment): NEF_HV1Z2 - Experimental evidence at protein level: Swiss-Prot protein existence level 1. Extracellular Nef protein targets CD4(+) T-lymphocytes for apoptosis by interacting with CXCR4 surface receptors. From Human immunodeficiency virus type 1 group M subtype D (isolate Z2/CDC-Z34) (HIV-1).
   4188..4421    +  LTR            3' LTR (ΔU3): self-inactivating 3' long terminal repeat (LTR) from HIV-1
   4446..4464    -  promoter       SP6 promoter: promoter for bacteriophage SP6 RNA polymerase
   4692..4971    +  CDS            TcR (fragment): tetracycline efflux protein; tet; confers resistance to tetracycline
   4972..5020    -  misc_feature   bom (fragment): basis of mobility region from pBR322
   5122..5157    -  CDS            rop (fragment): Rop protein, which maintains plasmids at low copy number; rop
   5252..5356    +  promoter       AmpR promoter: bla
   5357..6217    +  CDS            AmpR: β-lactamase; bla; confers resistance to ampicillin, carbenicillin, and related antibiotics
   6388..6976    +  rep_origin     ori: high-copy-number ColE1/pMB1/pBR322/pUC origin of replication
   7159..7215    +  CDS            lacI (fragment): lac repressor; lacI; The lac repressor binds to the lac operator to inhibit transcription in E. coli. This inhibition can be relieved by adding lactose or isopropyl-β-D-thiogalactopyranoside (IPTG).
   7264..7285    +  protein_bind   CAP binding site: CAP binding activates transcription in the presence of cAMP. E. coli catabolite activator protein
   7300..7330    +  promoter       lac promoter: promoter for the E. coli lac operon
   7334..7356    +  protein_bind   lac operator (fragment): The lac repressor binds to the lac operator to inhibit transcription in E. coli. This inhibition can be relieved by adding lactose or isopropyl-β-D-thiogalactopyranoside (IPTG). lac repressor encoded by lacI
   7423..7556    +  rep_origin     RSF ori (fragment): Plasmids containing the RSF 1030 origin of replication can be propagated in E. coli cells that contain additional plasmids with compatible origins.
   7558..7614    +  CDS            lacI (fragment): lac repressor; lacI; The lac repressor binds to the lac operator to inhibit transcription in E. coli. This inhibition can be relieved by adding lactose or isopropyl-β-D-thiogalactopyranoside (IPTG).
   7621..7950    +  promoter       SV40 promoter: SV40 enhancer and early promoter
   8150..8269    +  CDS            gpt (fragment): XGPT_ECOLI - Also known as gpp, gxu. Experimental evidence at protein level: Swiss-Prot protein existence level 1. Purine salvage pathway enzyme that catalyzes the transfer of the ribosyl-5-phosphate group from 5-phospho-alpha-D-ribose 1- diphosphate (PRPP) to the N9 position of the 6-oxopurines guanine and xanthine to form the corresponding ribonucleotides GMP (guanosine 5'- monophosphate) and XMP (xanthosine 5'-monophosphate), with the release of PPi. To a lesser extent, also acts on hypoxanthine (PubMed:9100006, PubMed:3886014). Does not ribophosphorylate adenine (PubMed:3886014). From Esch
   8269..8604    +  CDS            gpt (fragment): XGPT_ECOLI - Also known as gpp, gxu. Experimental evidence at protein level: Swiss-Prot protein existence level 1. Purine salvage pathway enzyme that catalyzes the transfer of the ribosyl-5-phosphate group from 5-phospho-alpha-D-ribose 1- diphosphate (PRPP) to the N9 position of the 6-oxopurines guanine and xanthine to form the corresponding ribonucleotides GMP (guanosine 5'- monophosphate) and XMP (xanthosine 5'-monophosphate), with the release of PPi. To a lesser extent, also acts on hypoxanthine (PubMed:9100006, PubMed:3886014). Does not ribophosphorylate adenine (PubMed:3886014). From Esch
   8699..9004    +  CDS            frsA (fragment): FRSA_ECOLI - Also known as yafA. Experimental evidence at protein level: Swiss-Prot protein existence level 1. Catalyzes the hydrolysis of esters (PubMed:15808744). Displays esterase activity toward pNP-butyrate (PubMed:15808744). May stimulate mixed-acid fermentation by acting as a fermentation/respiration switch that down-regulates respiration and up- regulates fermentation rates (PubMed:15169777). From Escherichia coli (strain K12).
   9008..9082    +  CDS            small t antigen (fragment): SV40 (simian virus 40) small t antigen
   9084..9149    +  intron         small t intron: SV40 (simian virus 40) small t antigen intron
   9279..9299    +  CDS            SV40 NLS: nuclear localization signal of SV40 (simian virus 40) large T antigen
   9618..9701    +  CDS            large T antigen (fragment): large T antigen from SV40 (simian virus 40)
   9724..9858    +  polyA_signal   SV40 poly(A) signal: SV40 polyadenylation signal
  10025..10354   +  CDS            nef (fragment): NEF_HV1BR - Experimental evidence at protein level: Swiss-Prot protein existence level 1. Extracellular Nef protein targets CD4(+) T-lymphocytes for apoptosis by interacting with CXCR4 surface receptors (PubMed:14990729). From Human immunodeficiency virus type 1 group M subtype B (isolate BRU/LAI) (HIV-1).
  10402..10659   +  LTR            5' LTR (truncated): truncated 5' long terminal repeat (LTR) from HIV-1
  10706..10831   +  misc_feature   HIV-1 Ψ: packaging signal of human immunodeficiency virus type 1
  10815..11153   +  CDS            HIV-1 gag (fragment): gag protein from human immunodeficiency virus 1; gag
  11328..11561   +  misc_feature   RRE: The Rev response element (RRE) of HIV-1 allows for Rev-dependent mRNA export from the nucleus to the cytoplasm.
  11938..12038   +  CDS            Rev (fragment): human immunodeficiency virus 1 (HIV-1) Rev protein; rev; enhances nuclear export of unspliced and incompletely spliced viral mRNAs
  12075..12192   +  misc_feature   cPPT/CTS: central polypurine tract and central termination sequence of HIV-1
  12229..12261   -  misc_feature   MCS (fragment): pBluescript multiple cloning site
  12305..12341   +  LTR            3' LTR (ΔU3) (fragment): self-inactivating 3' long terminal repeat (LTR) from Moloney murine leukemia virus
>Addgene plasmid #145265 | pHR-HOXA13-IDR-mCherry-CRY2-NLS | addgene full sequence | sequence record 311652 | Addgene NGS Result
GTAACGCCATTTTGCAAGGCATGGAAAAATACCAAACCAAGAATAGAGAAGTTCAGATCAAGGGCGGGTA
CATGAAAATAGCTAACGTTGGGCCAAACAGGATATCTGCGGTGAGCAGTTTCGGCCCCGGCCCGGGGCCA
AGAACAGATGGTCACCGCAGTTTCGGCCCCGGCCCGAGGCCAAGAACAGATGGTCCCCAGATATGGCCCA
ACCCTCAGCAGTTTCTTAAGACCCATCAGATGTTTCCAGGCTCCCCCAAGGACCTGAAATGACCCTGCGC
CTTATTTGAATTAACCAATCAGCCTGCTTCTCGCTTCTGTTCGCGCGCTTCTGCTTCCCGAGCTCTATAA
AAGAGCTCACAACCCCTCACTCGGCGCGCCAGTCCTCCGACAGACTGAGTCGCCCGGGGGGGATCTGGAG
CTCTCGAGAATTCTCACGCGTCAAGTGGAGCAAGGCAGGTGGACAGTGGATCCGGAGCTACCATGGAGTT
GAACAAAAACATGGAGGGGGCGGCTGCGGCTGCAGCCGCGGCAGCGGCTGCAGCGGCTGCAGGAGCCGGT
GGAGGAGGTTTTCCCCATCCGGCGGCGGCTGCCGCGGGGGGGAATTTCAGTGTTGCGGCAGCTGCAGCAG
CTGCAGCTGCTGCCGCAGCTAACCAGTGCCGCAACCTGATGGCGCATCCAGCGCCTCTTGCGCCGGGGGC
CGCATCAGCGTACAGTTCTGCTCCTGGGGAAGCACCCCCGTCCGCGGCTGCTGCCGCGGCAGCGGCAGCA
GCAGCCGCGGCTGCGGCCGCGGCAGCTAGCTCCAGTGGAGGTCCCGGACCAGCGGGACCTGCTGGTGCGG
AAGCCGCGAAGCAGTGTAGCCCGTGCAGCGCGGCAGCTCAGAGCTCATCCGGTCCCGCCGCCCTCCCATA
CGGATACTTTGGCTCAGGGTACTACCCGTGCGCGAGAATGGGCCCTCACCCCAACGCCATAAAGTCATGT
GCCCAACCCGCGTCAGCCGCAGCGGCAGCAGCTTTTGCCGATAAGTACATGGACACTGCTGGCCCCGCGG
CGGAGGAGTTCAGTAGCAGGGCGAAGGAGGGTACCGGAGGCGGGATGGTTTCCAAAGGAGAGGAGGATAA
TATGGCTATAATTAAAGAGTTTATGCGGTTCAAGGTGCATATGGAGGGATCTGTGAACGGTCACGAGTTC
GAAATCGAGGGCGAAGGCGAGGGGCGACCCTATGAAGGGACACAGACGGCCAAACTGAAGGTGACCAAGG
GTGGCCCCCTGCCTTTCGCCTGGGACATCCTGTCACCCCAGTTTATGTACGGCTCTAAGGCTTACGTTAA
GCACCCTGCCGATATTCCGGACTACTTGAAACTGAGCTTCCCTGAAGGGTTCAAGTGGGAACGGGTAATG
AATTTTGAGGATGGCGGTGTAGTCACAGTTACCCAGGACAGCTCTCTTCAGGACGGAGAATTTATCTATA
AGGTTAAACTTCGGGGCACTAACTTCCCATCAGACGGCCCCGTGATGCAGAAGAAAACTATGGGCTGGGA
AGCCAGCTCAGAACGCATGTATCCCGAGGACGGAGCACTGAAGGGAGAAATCAAGCAGCGACTCAAGCTG
AAGGATGGGGGACATTATGATGCTGAGGTCAAAACCACCTATAAGGCCAAGAAACCCGTTCAGCTTCCTG
GGGCATACAACGTGAATATCAAACTGGATATTACATCCCATAACGAAGACTATACCATCGTGGAACAGTA
CGAGCGGGCCGAGGGCAGACATAGCACAGGGGGCATGGATGAATTGTACAAGGCGGCCACGCGTATGAAG
ATGGACAAAAAGACTATAGTTTGGTTTAGAAGAGACCTAAGGATTGAGGATAATCCTGCATTAGCAGCAG
CTGCTCACGAAGGATCTGTTTTTCCTGTCTTCATTTGGTGTCCTGAAGAAGAAGGACAGTTTTATCCTGG
AAGAGCTTCAAGATGGTGGATGAAACAATCACTTGCTCACTTATCTCAATCCTTGAAGGCTCTTGGATCT
GACCTCACTTTAATCAAAACCCACAACACGATTTCAGCGATCTTGGATTGTATCCGCGTTACCGGTGCTA
CAAAAGTCGTCTTTAACCACCTCTATGATCCTGTTTCGTTAGTTCGGGACCATACCGTAAAGGAGAAGCT
GGTGGAACGTGGGATCTCTGTGCAAAGCTACAATGGAGATCTATTGTATGAACCGTGGGAGATATACTGC
GAAAAGGGCAAACCTTTTACGAGTTTCAATTCTTACTGGAAGAAATGCTTAGATATGTCGATTGAATCCG
TTATGCTTCCTCCTCCTTGGCGGTTGATGCCAATAACTGCAGCGGCTGAAGCGATTTGGGCGTGTTCGAT
TGAAGAACTAGGGCTGGAGAATGAGGCCGAGAAACCGAGCAATGCGTTGTTAACTAGAGCTTGGTCTCCA
GGATGGAGCAATGCTGATAAGTTACTAAATGAGTTCATCGAGAAGCAGTTGATAGATTATGCAAAGAACA
GCAAGAAAGTTGTTGGGAATTCTACTTCACTACTTTCTCCGTATCTCCATTTCGGGGAAATAAGCGTCAG
ACACGTTTTCCAGTGTGCCCGGATGAAACAAATTATATGGGCAAGAGATAAGAACAGTGAAGGAGAAGAA
AGTGCAGATCTTTTTCTTAGGGGAATCGGTTTAAGAGAGTATTCTCGGTATATATGTTTCAACTTCCCGT
TTACTCACGAGCAATCGTTGTTGAGTCATCTTCGGTTTTTCCCTTGGGATGCTGATGTTGATAAGTTCAA
GGCCTGGAGACAAGGCAGGACCGGTTATCCGTTGGTGGATGCCGGAATGAGAGAGCTTTGGGCTACCGGA
TGGATGCATAACAGAATAAGAGTGATTGTTTCAAGCTTTGCTGTGAAGTTTCTTCTCCTTCCATGGAAAT
GGGGAATGAAGTATTTCTGGGATACACTTTTGGATGCTGATTTGGAATGTGACATCCTTGGCTGGCAGTA
TATCTCTGGGAGTATCCCCGATGGCCACGAGCTTGATCGCTTGGACAATCCCGCGTTACAAGGCGCCAAA
TATGACCCAGAAGGTGAGTACATAAGGCAATGGCTTCCCGAGCTTGCGAGATTGCCAACTGAATGGATCC
ATCATCCATGGGACGCTCCTTTAACCGTACTCAAAGCTTCTGGTGTGGAACTCGGAACAAACTATGCGAA
ACCCATTGTAGACATCGACACAGCTCGTGAGCTACTAGCTAAAGCTATTTCAAGAACCCGTGAAGCACAG
ATCATGATCGGAGCAGCAGCCCGGGATCCACCGGTCGCCACCGGTTCAGGGAGCGGATCCGGCTCAGGGA
GTGCGGCCGGAACTCCCACCTGCAACATGCGTGACGGAGGCGGTCCAAAAAAGAAGAGAAAGGTATGACT
GAGGCCGCGACTCTAGAGTCGACCTGCAGGCATGCAAGCTTGATATCAAGCTTATCGATAATCAACCTCT
GGATTACAAAATTTGTGAAAGATTGACTGGTATTCTTAACTATGTTGCTCCTTTTACGCTATGTGGATAC
GCTGCTTTAATGCCTTTGTATCATGCTATTGCTTCCCGTATGGCTTTCATTTTCTCCTCCTTGTATAAAT
CCTGGTTGCTGTCTCTTTATGAGGAGTTGTGGCCCGTTGTCAGGCAACGTGGCGTGGTGTGCACTGTGTT
TGCTGACGCAACCCCCACTGGTTGGGGCATTGCCACCACCTGTCAGCTCCTTTCCGGGACTTTCGCTTTC
CCCCTCCCTATTGCCACGGCGGAACTCATCGCCGCCTGCCTTGCCCGCTGCTGGACAGGGGCTCGGCTGT
TGGGCACTGACAATTCCGTGGTGTTGTCGGGGAAATCATCGTCCTTTCCTTGGCTGCTCGCCTGTGTTGC
CACCTGGATTCTGCGCGGGACGTCCTTCTGCTACGTCCCTTCGGCCCTCAATCCAGCGGACCTTCCTTCC
CGCGGCCTGCTGCCGGCTCTGCGGCCTCTTCCGCGTCTTCGCCTTCGCCCTCAGACGAGTCGGATCTCCC
TTTGGGCCGCCTCCCCGCATCGATACCGTCGACCTCGAGGGAATTAATTCGAGCTCGGTACCTTTAAGAC
CAATGACTTACAAGGCAGCTGTAGATCTTAGCCACTTTTTAAAAGAAAAGGGGGGACTGGAAGGGCTAAT
TCACTCCCAACGAAGACAAGATCTGCTTTTTGCTTGTACTGGGTCTCTCTGGTTAGACCAGATCTGAGCC
TGGGAGCTCTCTGGCTAACTAGGGAACCCACTGCTTAAGCCTCAATAAAGCTTGCCTTGAGTGCTTCAAG
TAGTGTGTGCCCGTCTGTTGTGTGACTCTGGTAACTAGAGATCCCTCAGACCCTTTTAGTCAGTGTGGAA
AATCTCTAGCAGCATCTAGAATTAATTCCGTGTATTCTATAGTGTCACCTAAATCGTATGTGTATGATAC
ATAAGGTTATGTATTAATTGTAGCCGCGTTCTAACGACAATATGTACAAGCCTAATTGTGTAGCATCTGG
CTTACTGAAGCAGACCCTATCATCTCTCTCGTAAACTGCCGTCAGAGTCGGTTTGGTTGGACGAACCTTC
TGAGTTTCTGGTAACGCCGTCCCGCACCCGGAAATGGTCAGCGAACCAATCAGCAGGGTCATCGCTAGCC
AGATCCTCTACGCCGGACGCATCGTGGCCGGCATCACCGGCGCCACAGGTGCGGTTGCTGGCGCCTATAT
CGCCGACATCACCGATGGGGAAGATCGGGCTCGCCACTTCGGGCTCATGAGCGCTTGTTTCGGCGTGGGT
ATGGTGGCAGGCCCCGTGGCCGGGGGACTGTTGGGCGCCATCTCCTTGCATGCACCATTCCTTGCGGCGG
CGGTGCTCAACGGCCTCAACCTACTACTGGGCTGCTTCCTAATGCAGGAGTCGCATAAGGGAGAGCGTCG
AATGGTGCACTCTCAGTACAATCTGCTCTGATGCCGCATAGTTAAGCCAGCCCCGACACCCGCCAACACC
CGCTGACGCGCCCTGACGGGCTTGTCTGCTCCCGGCATCCGCTTACAGACAAGCTGTGACCGTCTCCGGG
AGCTGCATGTGTCAGAGGTTTTCACCGTCATCACCGAAACGCGCGAGACGAAAGGGCCTCGTGATACGCC
TATTTTTATAGGTTAATGTCATGATAATAATGGTTTCTTAGACGTCAGGTGGCACTTTTCGGGGAAATGT
GCGCGGAACCCCTATTTGTTTATTTTTCTAAATACATTCAAATATGTATCCGCTCATGAGACAATAACCC
TGATAAATGCTTCAATAATATTGAAAAAGGAAGAGTATGAGTATTCAACATTTCCGTGTCGCCCTTATTC
CCTTTTTTGCGGCATTTTGCCTTCCTGTTTTTGCTCACCCAGAAACGCTGGTGAAAGTAAAAGATGCTGA
AGATCAGTTGGGTGCACGAGTGGGTTACATCGAACTGGATCTCAACAGCGGTAAGATCCTTGAGAGTTTT
CGCCCCGAAGAACGTTTTCCAATGATGAGCACTTTTAAAGTTCTGCTATGTGGCGCGGTATTATCCCGTA
TTGACGCCGGGCAAGAGCAACTCGGTCGCCGCATACACTATTCTCAGAATGACTTGGTTGAGTACTCACC
AGTCACAGAAAAGCATCTTACGGATGGCATGACAGTAAGAGAATTATGCAGTGCTGCCATAACCATGAGT
GATAACACTGCGGCCAACTTACTTCTGACAACGATCGGAGGACCGAAGGAGCTAACCGCTTTTTTGCACA
ACATGGGGGATCATGTAACTCGCCTTGATCGTTGGGAACCGGAGCTGAATGAAGCCATACCAAACGACGA
GCGTGACACCACGATGCCTGTAGCAATGGCAACAACGTTGCGCAAACTATTAACTGGCGAACTACTTACT
CTAGCTTCCCGGCAACAATTAATAGACTGGATGGAGGCGGATAAAGTTGCAGGAACACTTCTGCGCTCGG
CCCTTCCGGCTGGCTGGTTTATTGCTGATAAATCTGGAGCCGGTGAGCGTGGGTCTCGCGGTATCATTGC
AGCACTGGGGCCAGATGGTAAGCCCTCCCGTATCGTAGTTATCTACACGACGGGGAGTCAGGCAACTATG
GATGAACGAAATAGACAGATCGCTGAGATAGGTGCCTCACTGATTAAGCATTGGTAACTGTCAGACCAAG
TTTACTCATATATACTTTAGATTGATTTAAAACTTCATTTTTAATTTAAAAGGATCTAGGTGAAGATCCT
TTTTGATAATCTCATGACCAAAATCCCTTAACGTGAGTTTTCGTTCCACTGAGCGTCAGACCCCGTAGAA
AAGATCAAAGGATCTTCTTGAGATCCTTTTTTTCTGCGCGTAATCTGCTGCTTGCAAACAAAAAAACCAC
CGCTACCAGCGGTGGTTTGTTTGCCGGATCAAGAGCTACCAACTCTTTTTCCGAAGGTAACTGGCTTCAG
CAGAGCGCAGATACCAAATACTGTTCTTCTAGTGTAGCCGTAGTTAGGCCACCACTTCAAGAACTCTGTA
GCACCGCCTACATACCTCGCTCTGCTAATCCTGTTACCAGTGGCTGCTGCCAGTGGCGATAAGTCGTGTC
TTACCGGGTTGGACTCAAGACGATAGTTACCGGATAAGGCGCAGCGGTCGGGCTGAACGGGGGGTTCGTG
CACACAGCCCAGCTTGGAGCGAACGACCTACACCGAACTGAGATACCTACAGCGTGAGCTATGAGAAAGC
GCCACGCTTCCCGAAGGGAGAAAGGCGGACAGGTATCCGGTAAGCGGCAGGGTCGGAACAGGAGAGCGCA
CGAGGGAGCTTCCAGGGGGAAACGCCTGGTATCTTTATAGTCCTGTCGGGTTTCGCCACCTCTGACTTGA
GCGTCGATTTTTGTGATGCTCGTCAGGGGGGCGGAGCCTATGGAAAAACGCCAGCAACGCGGCCTTTTTA
CGGTTCCTGGCCTTTTGCTGGCCTTTTGCTCACATGTTCTTTCCTGCGTTATCCCCTGATTCTGTGGATA
ACCGTATTACCGCCTTTGAGTGAGCTGATACCGCTCGCCGCAGCCGAACGACCGAGCGCAGCGAGTCAGT
GAGCGAGGAAGCGGAAGAGCGCCCAATACGCAAACCGCCTCTCCCCGCGCGTTGGCCGATTCATTAATGC
AGCTGTGGAATGTGTGTCMSYKASKGGAAAGCGGGCAGTGAGCGCAACGCAATTAATGTGAGTTAGCTCA
CTCATTAGGCACCCCAGGCTTTACACTTTATGCTTCCGGCTCGTATGTTGTGTGGAATTGTGAGCGGATA
ACAATTTCACACAGGAAACAGCTCAGTTGTGTAAAMGACMTTTTTTTTACGGTTCCTGGCCTTTTGCTGG
CCTTTTGCTCACATGTTCTTTCCTGCGTTATCCCCTGATTCTGTGGATAACCGTATTACCGCCTTTGAGT
GAGCTGATACCGCTCGCCGCAGCCGAACGACCGAGCGCAGCGAGTCAGTGAGCGAGGAAGCGGAAGAGCG
CCCAATACGCAAACCGCCTCTCCCCGCGCGTTGGCCGATTCATTAATGCAGCTGTGGAATGTGTGTCAGT
TAGGGTGTGGAAAGTCCCCAGGCTCCCCAGCAGGCAGAAGTATGCAAAGCATGCATCTCAATTAGTCAGC
AACCAGGTGTGGAAAGTCCCCAGGCTCCCCAGCAGGCAGAAGTATGCAAAGCATGCATCTCAATTAGTCA
GCAACCATAGTCCCGCCCCTAACTCCGCCCATCCCGCCCCTAACTCCGCCCAGTTCCGCCCATTCTCCGC
CCCATGGCTGACTAATTTTTTTTATTTATGCAGAGGCCGAGGCCGCCTCGGCCTCTGAGCTATTCCAGAA
GTAGTGAGGAGGCTTTTTTGGAGGCCTAGGCTTTTGCAAAAAGCTTGGACACAAGACAGGCTTGCGAGAT
ATGTTTGAGAATACCACTTTATCCCGCGTCAGGGAGAGGCAGTGCGTAAAAAGACGCGGACTCATGTGAA
ATACTGGTTTTTAGTGCGCCAGATCTCTATAATCTCGCGCAACCTATTTTCCCCTCGAACACTTTTTAAG
CCGTAGATAAACAGGCTGGGACACTTCACATGAGCGAAAAATACATCGTCACCTGGGACATGTTGCAGAT
CCATGCACGTAAACTCGCAAGCCGACTGATGCCTTCTGAACAATGGAAAGGCATTATTGCCGTAAGCCGT
GGCGGTCTGTACCGGGTGCGTTACTGGCGCGTGAACTGGGTATTCGTCATGTCGATACCGTTTGTATTTC
CAGCTACGATCACGACAACCAGCGCGAGCTTAAAGTGCTGAAACGCGCAGAAGGCGATGGCGAAGGCTTC
ATCGTTATTGATGACCTGGTGGATACCGGTGGTACTGCGGTTGCGATTCGTGAAATGTATCCAAAAGCGC
ACTTTGTCACCATCTTCGCAAAACCGGCTGGTCGTCCGCTGGTTGATGACTATGTTGTTGATATCCCGCA
AGATACCTGGATTGAACAGCCGTGGGATATGGGCGTCGTATTCGTCCCGCCAATCTCCGGTCGCTAATCT
TTTCAACGCCTGGCACTGCCGGGCGTTGTTCTTTTTAACTTCAGGCGGGTTACAATAGTTTCCAGTAAGT
ATTCTGGAGGCTGCATCCATGACACAGGCAAACCTGAGCGAAACCCTGTTCAAACCCCGCTTTAAACATC
CTGAAACCTCGACGCTAGTCCGCCGCTTTAATCACGGCGCACAACCGCCTGTGCAGTCGGCCCTTGATGG
TAAAACCATCCCTCACTGGTATCGCATGATTAACCGTCTGATGTGGATCTGGCGCGGCATTGACCCACGC
GAAATCCTCGACGTCCAGGCACGTATTGTGATGAGCGATGCCGAACGTACCGACGATGATTTATACGATA
CGGTGATTGGCTACCGTGGCGGCAACTGGATTTATGAGTGGGCCCCGGATCTTTGTGAAGGAACCTTACT
TCTGTGGTGTGACATAATTGGACAAACTACCTACAGAGATTTAAAGCTCTAAGGTAAATATAAAATTTTT
AAGTGTATAATGTGTTAAACTACTGATTCTAATTGTTTGTGTATTTTAGATTCCAACCTATGGAACTGAT
GAATGGGAGCAGTGGTGGAATGCCTTTAATGAGGAAAACCTGTTTTGCTCAGAAGAAATGCCATCTAGTG
ATGATGAGGCTACTGCTGACTCTCAACATTCTACTCCTCCAAAAAAGAAGAGAAAGGTAGAAGACCCCAA
GGACTTTCCTTCAGAATTGCTAAGTTTTTTGAGTCATGCTGTGTTTAGTAATAGAACTCTTGCTTGCTTT
GCTATTTACACCACAAAGGAAAAAGCTGCACTGCTATACAAGAAAATTATGGAAAAATATTCTGTAACCT
TTATAAGTAGGCATAACAGTTATAATCATAACATACTGTTTTTTCTTACTCCACACAGGCATAGAGTGTC
TGCTATTAATAACTATGCTCAAAAATTGTGTACCTTTAGCTTTTTAATTTGTAAAGGGGTTAATAAGGAA
TATTTGATGTATAGTGCCTTGACTAGAGATCATAATCAGCCATACCACATTTGTAGAGGTTTTACTTGCT
TTAAAAAACCTCCCACACCTCCCCCTGAACCTGAAACATAAAATGAATGCAATTGTTGTTGTTAACTTGT
TTATTGCAGCTTATAATGGTTACAAATAAAGCAATAGCATCACAAATTTCACAAATAAAGCATTTTTTTC
ACTGCATTCTAGTTGTGGTTTGTCCAAACTCATCAATGTATCTTATCATGTCTGGATCAACTGGATAACT
CAAGCTAACCAAAATCATCCCAAACTTCCCACCCCATACCCTATTACCACTGCCAATTACCTGTGGTTTC
ATTTACTCTAAACCTGTGATTCCTCTGAATTATTTTCATTTTAAAGAAATTGTATTTGTTAAATATGTAC
TACAAACTTAGTAGTTGGAAGGGCTAATTCACTCCCAAAGAAGACAAGATATCCTTGATCTGTGGATCTA
CCACACACAAGGCTACTTCCCTGATTAGCAGAACTACACACCAGGGCCAGGGGTCAGATATCCACTGACC
TTTGGATGGTGCTACAAGCTAGTACCAGTTGAGCCAGATAAGGTAGAAGAGGCCAATAAAGGAGAGAACA
CCAGCTTGTTACACCCTGTGAGCCTGCATGGGATGGATGACCCGGAGAGAGAAGTGTTAGAGTGGAGGTT
TGACAGCCGCCTAGCATTTCATCACGTGGCCCGAGAGCTGCATCCGGAGTACTTCAAGAACTGCTGATAT
CGAGCTTGCTACAAGGGACTTTCCGCTGGGGACTTTCCAGGGAGGCGTGGCCTGGGCGGGACTGGGGAGT
GGCGAGCCCTCAGATCCTGCATATAAGCAGCTGCTTTTTGCCTGTACTGGGTCTCTCTGGTTAGACCAGA
TCTGAGCCTGGGAGCTCTCTGGCTAACTAGGGAACCCACTGCTTAAGCCTCAATAAAGCTTGCCTTGAGT
GCTTCAAGTAGTGTGTGCCCGTCTGTTGTGTGACTCTGGTAACTAGAGATCCCTCAGACCCTTTTAGTCA
GTGTGGAAAATCTCTAGCAGTGGCGCCCGAACAGGGACTTGAAAGCGAAAGGGAAACCAGAGGAGCTCTC
TCGACGCAGGACTCGGCTTGCTGAAGCGCGCACGGCAAGAGGCGAGGGGCGGCGACTGGTGAGTACGCCA
AAAATTTTGACTAGCGGAGGCTAGAAGGAGAGAGATGGGTGCGAGAGCGTCAGTATTAAGCGGGGGAGAA
TTAGATCGCGATGGGAAAAAATTCGGTTAAGGCCAGGGGGAAAGAAAAAATATAAATTAAAACATATAGT
ATGGGCAAGCAGGGAGCTAGAACGATTCGCAGTTAATCCTGGCCTGTTAGAAACATCAGAAGGCTGTAGA
CAAATACTGGGACAGCTACAACCATCCCTTCAGACAGGATCAGAAGAACTTAGATCATTATATAATACAG
TAGCAACCCTCTATTGTGTGCATCAAAGGATAGAGATAAAAGACACCAAGGAAGCTTTAGACAAGATAGA
GGAAGAGCAAAACAAAAGTAAGACCACCGCACAGCAAGCGGCCGGCCGCTGATCTTCAGACCTGGAGGAG
GAGATATGAGGGACAATTGGAGAAGTGAATTATATAAATATAAAGTAGTAAAAATTGAACCATTAGGAGT
AGCACCCACCAAGGCAAAGAGAAGAGTGGTGCAGAGAGAAAAAAGAGCAGTGGGAATAGGAGCTTTGTTC
CTTGGGTTCTTGGGAGCAGCAGGAAGCACTATGGGCGCAGCGTCAATGACGCTGACGGTACAGGCCAGAC
AATTATTGTCTGGTATAGTGCAGCAGCAGAACAATTTGCTGAGGGCTATTGAGGCGCAACAGCATCTGTT
GCAACTCACAGTCTGGGGCATCAAGCAGCTCCAGGCAAGAATCCTGGCTGTGGAAAGATACCTAAAGGAT
CAACAGCTCCTGGGGATTTGGGGTTGCTCTGGAAAACTCATTTGCACCACTGCTGTGCCTTGGAATGCTA
GTTGGAGTAATAAATCTCTGGAACAGATTTGGAATCACACGACCTGGATGGAGTGGGACAGAGAAATTAA
CAATTACACAAGCTTAATACACTCCTTAATTGAAGAATCGCAAAACCAGCAAGAAAAGAATGAACAAGAA
TTATTGGAATTAGATAAATGGGCAAGTTTGTGGAATTGGTTTAACATAACAAATTGGCTGTGGTATATAA
AATTATTCATAATGATAGTAGGAGGCTTGGTAGGTTTAAGAATAGTTTTTGCTGTACTTTCTATAGTGAA
TAGAGTTAGGCAGGGATATTCACCATTATCGTTTCAGACCCACCTCCCAACCCCGAGGGGACCCGACAGG
CCCGAAGGAATAGAAGAAGAAGGTGGAGAGAGAGACAGAGACAGATCCATTCGATTAGTGAACGGATCTC
GACGGTATCGCCAAATGGCAGTATTCATCCACAATTTTAAAAGAAAAGGGGGGATTGGGGGGTACAGTGC
AGGGGAAAGAATAGTAGACATAATAGCAACAGACATACAAACTAAAGAATTACAAAAACAAATTACAAAA
ATTCAAAATTTTCGGGTTTATTACAGGGACAGCAGAGATCCAGTTTGGATCGATAAGCTTGATATCGAAT
TCCTGCAGCCCCGATAAAATAAAAGATTTTATTTAGTCTCCAGAAAAAGGGGGGAATGAAAGACCCCACC
TGTAGGTTTGGCAAGCTAGCTGCA
